Addgene plasmid #48960: peft-3::cas-9::tbb-2 3'UTR
Purpose: this plasmid contains the codon optimized gene encoding Cas9 for C. elegans.
Depositing lab: Mario de Bono. Depositing organization: MRC Laboratory of Molecular Biology. Publication: Efficient genome editing in Caenorhabditis elegans by CRISPR-targeted homologous recombination. Chen C, Fenk LA, de Bono M. Nucleic Acids Res. 2013 Sep 5. 10.1093/nar/gkt805 PubMed 24013562.
Backbone
  Vector backbone: pDEST
  Backbone manufacturer: life technologies
  Backbone size w/o insert (bp): 4959
  Total vector size (bp): 8732
  Modifications to backbone: a unc-54 3'UTR was cloned to the initial pDEST vector
  Vector type: CRISPR
Growth in bacteria
  Bacterial resistance: Ampicillin, 100 μg/mL
  Growth temperature: 37°C
  Growth strain: DH5alpha
  Copy number: Unknown
Gene/Insert
  Gene/Insert name: cas9
  Promoter: eef-1A.1 (eft-3)
  Cloning method: Gateway Cloning
  Sequencing primers: 5′ TGCTCActccgtagcagcc; 3′ aagaaagaagagtgatagagaagaaggg
Terms and licenses: Academic/Nonprofit Terms; Industry Terms: Not Available to Industry
Depositor comments: Please note: eft-3 has officially been changed to eef-1A.1 Please see the eef-1A.1 WormBase entry for details: http://www.wormbase.org/species/c_elegans/gene/WBGene00001168#05-9g-3
How to cite: peft-3::cas-9::tbb-2 3'UTR was a gift from Mario de Bono (Addgene plasmid # 48960 ; http://n2t.net/addgene:48960 ; RRID:Addgene_48960)
