[The description below was written by a language model from this plasmid's Addgene catalogue record and pLannotate feature annotations shown in this document.]
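Description:
peft-3::cas-9::tbb-2 3'UTR is a Cas9 expression plasmid for CRISPR genome editing in Caenorhabditis elegans, assembled by multisite Gateway cloning into a pDEST-type destination vector. It is propagated in E. coli using a high-copy ColE1/pUC-type origin and selected with ampicillin through the β-lactamase (AmpR) gene and its own promoter. Short remnants of lacZα, the pBR322 bom region and rop are also detected in the backbone.

The payload is a single expression cassette flanked and subdivided by attB4, attB1, attB2 and attB3 recombination sites, reflecting the three-fragment Gateway assembly of promoter, coding sequence and 3' UTR. The eft-3 promoter (the gene is now officially named eef-1A.1, encoding elongation factor 1α) drives a Streptococcus pyogenes Cas9 coding sequence that is codon optimized for C. elegans and carries synthetic introns, which generally improve transgene expression in worms. A small fragment matching the 3xFLAG epitope lies just upstream of Cas9. A short fragment of the C. elegans egl-13 gene is fused directly after it; the record does not state its role, although egl-13 sequence is commonly used as a nuclear localization signal in worm constructs. Transcription ends in the tbb-2 (β-tubulin) terminator/3' UTR.

Two inconsistencies are worth noting. The catalogue lists a total size of 8,732 bp, whereas the annotated sequence is 7,865 nt. The backbone is also described as carrying an added unc-54 3' UTR, but no such feature is annotated. The plasmid supplies Cas9 for CRISPR-targeted homologous recombination in C. elegans; no guide RNA cassette is annotated, so the guide would have to be provided separately.
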