Features (pLannotate 1.2.2; 15 found; start..end, strand, type, name):
      1..600     +  promoter       eft-3 promoter: eft-3; promoter for the C. elegans elongation factor 1α gene (Mitrovich and Anderson, 2000)
    609..633     +  protein_bind   attB1: mutant version of attB; recombination site for the Gateway® BP reaction BP Clonase™
    689..712     +  CDS            3xFLAG (fragment): three tandem FLAG® epitope tags
    734..4984    +  CDS            Cas9: S. pyogenes Cas9, codon optimized for C. elegans with synthetic introns
   4985..5059    +  CDS            egl-13 (fragment): EGL13_CAEEL - Also known as cog-2 From Caenorhabditis elegans.
   5066..5086    -  protein_bind   attB2: mutant version of attB; core recombination site for the Gateway® BP reaction BP Clonase™
   5094..5417    +  terminator     tbb-2 terminator: tbb-2; transcription terminator for the C. elegans tubulin beta-2 gene
   5421..5441    -  protein_bind   attB3: mutant version of attB; core recombination site for the Gateway® BP reaction BP Clonase™
   5445..5602    +  CDS            lacZα (fragment): LacZα fragment of β-galactosidase; lacZ fragment
   5608..5707    -  misc_feature   bom (fragment): basis of mobility region from pBR322
   5809..5844    -  CDS            rop (fragment): Rop protein, which maintains plasmids at low copy number; rop
   5939..6043    +  promoter       AmpR promoter: bla
   6044..6904    +  CDS            AmpR: β-lactamase; bla; confers resistance to ampicillin, carbenicillin, and related antibiotics
   7075..7663    +  rep_origin     ori: high-copy-number ColE1/pMB1/pBR322/pUC origin of replication
   7845..7865    +  protein_bind   attB4: mutant version of attB; core recombination site for the Gateway® BP reaction BP Clonase™
>Addgene plasmid #48960 | peft-3::cas-9::tbb-2 3'UTR | addgene full sequence | sequence record 314079 | Addgene NGS Result
GCACCTTTGGTCTTTTATTGTCAACTTCCATTGGTTCTTCCATTGTTTCTGTTAAATTAATGAATTTTTC
ATAAAATAAAGACATTATACAATATAAAAATGAAGAATTTATTGAAAATAAACTGCCAGAGAGAAAAAGT
ATGCAACACTCCCGCCGAGAGTGTTTGAAATGGTGTACGGTACATTTTCGTGCTAGGAGTTAGATGTGCA
GGCAGCAACGAGAGGGGGAGAGATTTTTTTGGGCCTTGTGAAATTAACGTGAGTTTTCTGGTCATCTGAC
TAATCATGTTGGTTTTTTGTTGGTTTATTTTGTTTTTATCTTTGTTTTTATCCAGATTAGGAAATTTAAA
TTTTATGAATTTATAATGAGGTCAAACATTCAGTCCCAGCGTTTTTCCTGTTCTCACTGTTTAGTCGAAT
TTTTATTTTAGGCTTTCAACAAATGTTCTAACTGTCTTATTTGTGACCTCACTTTTTATATTTTTTTAAT
TTTTAAAAATATTAGAAGTTTCTAGGATAATTTTTTCGACTTTTATTCTCTCTACCGTCCGCACTCTTCT
TACTTTTAAATTAAATTGTTTTTTTTTCAGTTGGGAAACACTTTGCTCACAAGTTTGTACAAAAAAGCAG
GCTTTTCAGAAAAATGGACTACAAAGATCACGATGGCGACTACAAAGATCACGATATCGACTACAAAGAC
GATGACGATAAACCAAAGAAGAAGCGTAAGGTAGACAAGAAGTACTCCATCGGACTCGACATCGGAACCA
ACTCCGTCGGATGGGCCGTCATCACCGACGACTACAAGGTCCCATCCAAGAAGTTCAAGGTCCTCGGAAA
CACCGACCGTCACTCCATCAAGAAGAACCTCATCGGAGCCCTCCTCTTCGGATCCGGAGAGACCGCCGAG
GCCACCCGTCTCAAGCGTACCGCCCGTCGTCGTTACACCCGTCGTAAGAACCGTATCTGCTACCTCCAAG
AGATCTTCTCCAACGAGATGGCCAAGGTCGACGACTCCTTCTTCCACCGTCTCGAGGAGTCCTTCCTCGT
CGAGGAGGACAAGAAGCACGAGCGTCACCCAATCTTCGGAAACATCGTCGACGAGGTCGCCTACCACGAG
AAGTACCCAACCATCTACCACCTCCGTAAGAAGCTCGCCGACTCCACCGACAAGGCCGACCTCCGTCTCA
TCTACCTCGCCCTCGCCCACATGATCAAGTTCCGTGGACACTTCCTCATCGAGGGAGACCTCAACCCAGA
CAACTCCGACGTCGACAAGCTCTTCATCCAACTCGTCCAAATCTACAACCAACTCTTCGAGGAGAACCCA
ATCAACGCCTCCCGTGTCGACGCCAAGGCCATCCTCTCCGCCCGTCTCTCCAAGTCCCGTCGTCTCGAGA
ACCTCATCGCCCAACTCCCAGGAGAGAAGCGTAACGGACTCTTCGGAAACCTCATCGCCCTCTCCCTCGG
ACTCACCCCAAACTTCAAGTCCAACTTCGACCTCGCCGAGGACGCCAAGCTCCAACTCTCCAAGGACACC
TACGACGACGACCTCGACAACCTCCTCGCCCAAATCGGAGACCAATACGCCGACCTCTTCCTCGCCGCCA
AGAACCTCTCCGACGCCATCCTCCTCTCCGACATCCTCCGTGTCAACTCCGAGATCACCAAGGCCCCACT
CTCCGCCTCCATGATCAAGCGTTACGACGAGCACCACCAAGACCTCACCCTCCTCAAGGCCCTCGTCCGT
CAACAACTCCCAGAGAAGTACAAGGTAAGTTTAAACATATATATACTAACTAACCCTGATTATTTAAATT
TTCAGGAGATCTTCTTCGACCAATCCAAGAACGGATACGCCGGATACATCGACGGAGGAGCCTCCCAAGA
GGAGTTCTACAAGTTCATCAAGCCAATCCTCGAGAAGATGGACGGAACCGAGGAGCTCCTCGTCAAGCTC
AACCGTGAGGACCTCCTCCGTAAGCAACGTACCTTCGACAACGGATCCATCCCACACCAAATCCACCTCG
GAGAGCTCCACGCCATCCTCCGTCGTCAAGAGGACTTCTACCCATTCCTCAAGGACAACCGTGAGAAGAT
CGAGAAGATCCTCACCTTCCGTATCCCATACTACGTCGGACCACTCGCCCGTGGAAACTCCCGTTTCGCC
TGGATGACCCGTAAGTCCGAGGAGACCATCACCCCATGGAACTTCGAGGAGGTCGTCGACAAGGGAGCCT
CCGCCCAATCCTTCATCGAGCGTATGACCAACTTCGACAAGAACCTCCCAAACGAGAAGGTCCTCCCAAA
GCACTCCCTCCTCTACGAGTACTTCACCGTCTACAACGAGCTCACCAAGGTCAAGTACGTCACCGAGGGA
ATGCGTAAGCCAGCCTTCCTCTCCGGAGAGCAAAAGAAGGCCATCGTCGACCTCCTCTTCAAGACCAACC
GTAAGGTCACCGTCAAGCAACTCAAGGAGGACTACTTCAAGAAGATCGAGTGCTTCGACTCCGTCGAGAT
CTCCGGAGTCGAGGACCGTTTCAACGCCTCCCTCGGAGCCTACCACGACCTCCTCAAGATCATCAAGGAC
AAGGACTTCCTCGACAACGAGGAGAACGAGGACATCCTCGAGGACATCGTCCTCACCCTCACCCTCTTCG
AGGACCGTGGAATGATCGAGGAGCGTCTCAAGACCTACGCCCACCTCTTCGACGACAAGGTCATGAAGCA
ACTCAAGCGTCGTCGTTACACCGGATGGGGACGTCTCTCCCGTAAGCTCATTAACGGAATCCGTGACAAG
CAATCCGGAAAGGTAAGTTTAAACAGTTCGGTACTAACTAACCATACATATTTAAATTTTCAGACCATCC
TCGACTTCCTCAAGTCCGACGGATTCGCCAACCGTAACTTCATGCAACTCATCCACGACGACTCCCTCAC
CTTCAAGGAGGACATCCAAAAGGCCCAAGTCTCCGGACAAGGACACTCCCTCCACGAGCAAATCGCCAAC
CTCGCCGGATCCCCAGCCATCAAGAAGGGAATCCTCCAAACCGTCAAGATCGTCGACGAGCTCGTCAAGG
TCATGGGACACAAGCCAGAGAACATCGTCATCGAGATGGCCCGTGAGAACCAAACCACCCAAAAGGGACA
AAAGAACTCCCGTGAGCGTATGAAGCGTATCGAGGAGGGAATCAAGGAGCTCGGATCCCAAATCCTCAAG
GAGCACCCAGTCGAGAACACCCAACTCCAAAACGAGAAGCTCTACCTCTACTACCTCCAAAACGGACGTG
ACATGTACGTCGACCAAGAGCTCGACATCAACCGTCTCTCCGACTACGACGTCGACCACATCGTCCCACA
ATCCTTCATCAAGGACGACTCCATCGACAACAAGGTCCTCACCCGTTCCGACAAGAACCGTGGAAAGTCC
GACAACGTCCCATCCGAGGAGGTCGTCAAGAAGATGAAGAACTACTGGCGTCAACTCCTCAACGCCAAGC
TCATCACCCAACGTAAGTTCGACAACCTCACCAAGGCCGAGCGTGGAGGACTCTCCGAGCTCGACAAGGC
CGGATTCATCAAGCGTCAACTCGTCGAGACCCGTCAAATCACCAAGCACGTCGCCCAAATCCTCGACTCC
CGTATGAACACCAAGTACGACGAGAACGACAAGCTCATCCGTGAGGTCAAGGTCATCACCCTCAAGTCCA
AGCTCGTCTCCGACTTCCGTAAGGACTTCCAATTCTACAAGGTCCGTGAGATCAACAACTACCACCACGC
CCACGACGCCTACCTCAACGCCGTCGTCGGAACCGCCCTCATCAAGAAGTACCCAAAGCTCGAGTCCGAG
TTCGTCTACGGAGACTACAAGGTCTACGACGTCCGTAAGATGATCGCCAAGTCCGAGCAAGAGATCGGAA
AGGTAAGTTTAAACATGATTTTACTAACTAACTAATCTGATTTAAATTTTCAGGCCACCGCCAAGTACTT
CTTCTACTCCAACATCATGAACTTCTTCAAGACCGAGATCACCCTCGCCAACGGAGAGATCCGTAAGCGT
CCACTCATCGAGACCAACGGAGAGACCGGAGAGATCGTCTGGGACAAGGGACGTGACTTCGCCACCGTCC
GTAAGGTCCTCTCCATGCCACAAGTCAACATCGTCAAGAAGACCGAGGTCCAAACCGGAGGATTCTCCAA
GGAGTCCATCCTCCCAAAGCGTAACTCCGACAAGCTCATCGCCCGTAAGAAGGACTGGGACCCAAAGAAG
TACGGAGGATTCGACTCCCCAACCGTCGCCTACTCCGTCCTCGTCGTCGCCAAGGTCGAGAAGGGAAAGT
CCAAGAAGCTCAAGTCCGTCAAGGAGCTCCTCGGAATCACCATCATGGAGCGTTCCTCCTTCGAGAAGAA
CCCAATCGACTTCCTCGAGGCCAAGGGATACAAGGAGGTCAAGAAGGACCTCATCATCAAGCTCCCAAAG
TACTCCCTCTTCGAGCTCGAGAACGGACGTAAGCGTATGCTCGCCTCCGCCGGAGAGCTCCAAAAGGGAA
ACGAGCTCGCCCTCCCATCCAAGTACGTCAACTTCCTCTACCTCGCCTCCCACTACGAGAAGCTCAAGGG
ATCCCCAGAGGACAACGAGCAAAAGCAACTCTTCGTCGAGCAACACAAGCACTACCTCGACGAGATCATC
GAGCAAATCTCCGAGTTCTCCAAGCGTGTCATCCTCGCCGACGCCAACCTCGACAAGGTCCTCTCCGCCT
ACAACAAGCACCGTGACAAGCCAATCCGTGAGCAAGCCGAGAACATCATCCACCTCTTCACCCTCACCAA
CCTCGGAGCCCCAGCCGCCTTCAAGTACTTCGACACCACCATCGACCGTAAGCGTTACACCTCCACCAAG
GAGGTCCTCGACGCCACCCTCATCCACCAATCCATCACCGGACTCTACGAGACCCGTATCGACCTCTCCC
AACTCGGAGGAGACATGAGCCGTAGACGAAAAGCGAATCCGACAAAACTGAGTGAAAACGCGAAGAAGCT
TGCCAAGGAAGTTGAAAATTAAACCCAGCTTTCTTGTACAAAGTGGGCGATAAATGCAAGATCCTTTCAA
GCATTCCCTTCTTCTCTATCACTCTTCTTTCTTTTTGTCAAAAAATTCTCTCGCTAATTTATTTGCTTTT
TTAATGTTATTATTTTATGACTTTTTATAGTCACTGAAAAGTTTGCATCTGAGTGAAGTGAATGCTATCA
AAATGTGATTCTGTCTGATGTACTTTCACAATCTCTCTTCAATTCCATTTTGAAGTGCTTTAAACCCGAA
AGGTTGAGAAAAATGCGAGCGCTCAAATATTTGTATTGTGTTCGTTGAGTGACCCAACAAAAAGAGGAAA
CTTTATTGTGCCGCCAAGAAAAAAGTCTCACAACTTTATTATACATAGTTGATAATTCACTGGCCGTCGT
TTTACAACGTCGTGACTGGGAAAACCCTGGCGTTACCCAACTTAATCGCCTTGCAGCACATCCCCCTTTC
GCCAGCTGGCGTAATAGCGAAGAGGCCCGCACCGATCGCCCTTCCCAACAGTTGCGCAGCCTGAATGGCG
AATGGCGCCTGATGCGGTATTTTCTCCTTACGCATCTGTGCGGTATTTCACACCGCATATGGTGCACTCT
CAGTGCAATCTGCTCTGATGCCGCATAGTTAAGCCAGCCCCGACACCCGCCAACACCCGCTGACGCGCCC
TGACGGGCTTGTCTGCTCCCGGCATCCGCTTACAGACAAGCTGTGACCGTCTCCGGGAGCTGCATGTGTC
AGAGGTTTTCACCGTCATCACCGAAACGCGCGAGACGAAAGGGCCTCGTGATACGCCTATTTTTATAGGT
TAATGTCATGATAATAATGGTTTCTTAGACGTCAGGTGGCACTTTTCGGGGAAATGTGCGCGGAACCCCT
ATTTGTTTATTTTTCTAAATACATTCAAATATGTATCCGCTCATGAGACAATAACCCTGATAAATGCTTC
AATAATATTGAAAAAGGAAGAGTATGAGTATTCAACATTTCCGTGTCGCCCTTATTCCCTTTTTTGCGGC
ATTTTGCCTTCCTGTTTTTGCTCACCCAGAAACGCTGGTGAAAGTAAAAGATGCTGAAGATCAGTTGGGT
GCACGAGTGGGTTACATCGAACTGGATCTCAACAGCGGTAAGATCCTTGAGAGTTTTCGCCCCGAAGAAC
GTTTTCCAATGATGAGCACTTTTAAAGTTCTGCTATGTGGCGCGGTATTATCCCGTATTGACGCCGGGCA
AGAGCAACTCGGTCGCCGCATACACTATTCTCAGAATGACTTGGTTGAGTACTCACCAGTCACAGAAAAG
CATCTTACGGATGGCATGACAGTAAGAGAATTATGCAGTGCTGCCATAACCATGAGTGATAACACTGCGG
CCAACTTACTTCTGACAACGATCGGAGGACCGAAGGAGCTAACCGCTTTTTTGCACAACATGGGGGATCA
TGTAACTCGCCTTGATCGTTGGGAACCGGAGCTGAATGAAGCCATACCAAACGACGAGCGTGACACCACG
ATGCCTGTAGCAATGGCAACAACGTTGCGCAAACTATTAACTGGCGAACTACTTACTCTAGCTTCCCGGC
AACAATTAATAGACTGGATGGAGGCGGATAAAGTTGCAGGACCACTTCTGCGCTCGGCCCTTCCGGCTGG
CTGGTTTATTGCTGATAAATCTGGAGCCGGTGAGCGTGGGTCTCGCGGTATCATTGCAGCACTGGGGTCA
GATGGTAAGCCCTCCCGTATCGTAGTTATCTACACGACGGGGAGTCAGGCAACTATGGATGAACGAAATA
GACAGATCGCTGAGATAGGTGCCTCACTGATTAAGCATTGGTAACTGTCAGACCAAGTTTACTCATATAT
ACTTTAGATTGATTTAAAACTTCATTTTTAATTTAAAAGGATCTAGGTGAAGATCCTTTTTGATAATCTC
ATGACCAAAATCCCTTAACGTGAGTTTTCGTTCCACTGAGCGTCAGACCCCGTAGAAAAGATCAAAGGAT
CTTCTTGAGATCCTTTTTTTCTGCGCGTAATCTGCTGCTTGCAAACAAAAAAACCACCGCTACCAGCGGT
GGTTTGTTTGCCGGATCAAGAGCTACCAACTCTTTTTCCGAAGGTAACTGGCTTCAGCAGAGCGCAGATA
CCAAATACTGTTCTTCTAGTGTAGCCGTAGTTAGGCCACCACTTCAAGAACTCTGTAGCACCGCCTACAT
ACCTCGCTCTGCTAATCCTGTTACCAGTGGCTGCTGCCAGTGGCGATAAGTCGTGTCTTACCGGGTTGGA
CTCAAGACGATAGTTACCGGATAAGGCGCAGCGGTCGGGCTGAACGGGGGGTTCGTGCACACAGCCCAGC
TTGGAGCGAACGACCTACACCGAACTGAGATACCTACAGCGTGAGCTATGAGAAAGCGCCACGCTTCCCG
AAGGGAGAAAGGCGGACAGGTATCCGGTAAGCGGCAGGGTCGGAACAGGAGAGCGCACGAGGGAGCTTCC
AGGGGGAAACGCCTGGTATCTTTATAGTCCTGTCGGGTTTCGCCACCTCTGACTTGAGCGTCGATTTTTG
TGATGCTCGTCAGGGGGGCGGAGCCTATGGAAAAACGCCAGCAACGCGGCCTTTTTACGGTTCCTGGTCT
TTTGCTGGCCTTTTGCTCACATGTTCTTTCCTGCGTTATCCCCTGATTCTGTGGATAACCGTATTACCGC
CTTTGAGTGAGCTGATACCAGCGGATAACAATTTCACACAGGAAACAGCTATGACCATGATTACGCCAAG
CTATCAACTTTGTATAGAAAAGTTG
